>Addgene plasmid #18301 | T4 Lysozyme N40-[SLD]WT* | addgene partial sequence | sequence record 24089 | 3primeUP
CTANGAAAAGCCCGCTCATTAGGCGGGCTCAGATCTGCTCATGTTTGACAGCTTATCATCGATAAGCTTC
GGCGATAAATTCTTGATATGTTTTCATATGTTTCCTTTAAATATTTTAATTAGTAATTGTCTATTCAAGT
AATTGTGAATATACTATCACAATTCCAAGAGAAAGTAAACAGCTTTATAGATTTTTATACGCGTCCCAAG
TGCCAGTTCTAAACGTTGTAATGACTCGTTTTGCGCGATTAGGTGTTTGATTATACCATCTACTTTTAGC
TAAGTTAACTGCTGCTTCATCCCAGCGTTTTTGTTGAAGCATACGTAAAGAGTTAGTAAATCCTGCCACA
CCGGTTTCTCCCATTTGGAAAACCATATTAATCAATGCAGCGCGACGAACCGCATCAAGAGAATCATAAA
CCGGTTTTAATTTAGCATTTCTCAGAATTCCGCGAACAGCAGCATCAACATCCTGATTAAAGAGTTTTTC
AGCCTCATCTTTTGTAATTACACCATTAGTATTACGCCCAATAGCTTTATCTAATTCAGATTTAGCAGCG
TCCAAGCTATTAAGTGATGGACTTTTTGTAAGCAAATGACCGATGCCAATAGTGTAATAGCCTTCTGTGT
CTTTATAGATTTTAAGTCTAAGACCTTCATCTATACGTAACATTTCAAATATATTCATAATACCTCCTAA
GCATCGATGGATCCTGTTTCCTGTGTGAAATTGTTATCCGCTCACAATTCCACACATTATACGAGCCGAT
GATTAATTGTCAACAGGGGGATGGGGAGTAAGCTGATCCTGTTTCCTGTGTGAAATTGTTATCCGCTCAC
AATTCCACACATTATACGAGCCGATGATTAATTGTCAACAGGGGGATGGGGAGTAAGCTCATCGATGGAT
CGACCCGGGGNTTNCCGGGGGGGAAANTGGTTATCCGCTCACAATTCCCCACATTATACGAGCCGGAAGC
ATAAAGTGTAAAGCCNGGGGGGNCCTAANGAGNGAGCTAACTTACNNTTAATTGCGTTGCNCTCNCNGNC
CCNCTTNCCAGTCGGGAAACCNGGNCGGGCCGGGANCCNNCNAAGGGGGCAAANCN
