[The description below was written by a language model from this plasmid's Addgene catalogue record.]
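Description:
T4 Lysozyme N40-[SLD]WT* is a bacterial expression plasmid built on the pHS1403 backbone (about 5 kb without insert) that carries an engineered variant of bacteriophage T4 lysozyme, the product of phage gene e. It is maintained as a high-copy plasmid in E. coli under ampicillin selection. The record does not name the origin of replication or the promoter driving expression, and no feature table is provided, so the regulatory elements of the backbone cannot be described from the information given.

The insert is roughly 600 bp and was cloned as a BamHI–HindIII fragment, with both sites preserved. According to the depositor, the BamHI site lies 27 bp from the start codon and the HindIII site 115 bp beyond the stop codon, so the fragment includes short flanking untranslated sequence on either side of the coding region and can be excised again with the same enzymes. The mutation designation N40-[SLD]WT* most plausibly indicates an insertion of the three residues Ser-Leu-Asp after Asn40. WT* conventionally denotes the cysteine-free pseudo-wild-type lysozyme used as a reference background for T4 lysozyme mutants, but the record itself does not spell out either point. No affinity tags, fusion partners or reporters are listed.

The record does not state a purpose. Constructs of this kind are typically used to produce the mutant protein in bacteria for studies of protein structure, stability and folding, here presumably to examine how the molecule accommodates an insertion in its sequence.
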