Addgene plasmid #18301: T4 Lysozyme N40-[SLD]WT*
Depositing lab: Brian Matthews. Depositing organization: University of Oregon.
Backbone
  Vector backbone: pHS1403
  Backbone size w/o insert (bp): 5000
  Vector type: Bacterial Expression
Growth in bacteria
  Bacterial resistance: Ampicillin, 100 μg/mL
  Growth temperature: 37°C
  Growth strain: DH5alpha
  Copy number: High Copy
Gene/Insert
  Gene/Insert name: T4 Lysozyme (alt name: DH107 TA)
  Species: Bacteriophage T4
  Insert size (bp): 600
  Mutation: N40-[SLD]WT*
  GenBank ID: NP_049736
  Entrez Gene: e (a.k.a. T4p123)
  Cloning method: Restriction Enzyme; 5′ cloning site BamHI (not destroyed); 3′ cloning site HindIII (not destroyed)
  Sequencing primers: 5′ na; 3′ GGCGTATCACGAGGCCC
Terms and licenses: Academic/Nonprofit Terms; Industry Terms: Not Available to Industry
Depositor comments: The BamHI site is 27 bp from the ATG and the HindIII site is 115 bp from the stop.
How to cite: T4 Lysozyme N40-[SLD]WT* was a gift from Brian Matthews (Addgene plasmid # 18301 ; http://n2t.net/addgene:18301 ; RRID:Addgene_18301)
